Addgene plasmid #91809: CPH3487 (YCp LEU2 Rpb1 S1493A)
Purpose: Yeast expression of S. cerevisiae Rpb1 with a S1493A mutation
Depositing lab: Chris Hill. Depositing organization: University of Utah. Publication: A novel SH2 recognition mechanism recruits Spt6 to the doubly phosphorylated RNA polymerase II linker at sites of transcription. Sdano MA, Fulcher JM, Palani S, Chandrasekharan MB, Parnell TJ, Whitby FG, Formosa T, Hill CP. Elife. 2017 Aug 16;6. pii: 28723. doi: 10.7554/eLife.28723. PubMed 28826505.
Backbone
  Vector backbone: pRS315
  Backbone manufacturer: ATCC
  Backbone size w/o insert (bp): 7771
  Total vector size (bp): 12970
  Modifications to backbone: Addition of endogenous RPB1 promoter and 3’ untranslated regions
  Vector type: Yeast Expression
  Selectable markers: LEU2
Growth in bacteria
  Bacterial resistance: Ampicillin, 100 μg/mL
  Growth temperature: 37°C
  Growth strain: DH5alpha
  Copy number: Low Copy
Gene/Insert
  Gene/Insert name: RPO21 (alt name: RPB1, RPB220, SUA8, B220)
  Species: S. cerevisiae (budding yeast)
  Insert size (bp): 5199
  Mutation: changed serine 1493 to alanine
  GenBank ID: NM_001180200.1
  Entrez Gene: RPO21 (a.k.a. YDL140C, RPB1, RPB220, SIT1, SUA8)
  Promoter: Endogenous Rpb1 promoter
  Cloning method: Restriction Enzyme; 5′ cloning site Sph1 (not destroyed); 3′ cloning site Xho1 (not destroyed)
  Sequencing primers: 5′ CTGTTTCCAACACCCAT; 3′ M13R
Resource information
  A portion of this plasmid was derived from a plasmid made by: This plasmid was derived from pCK859, a gift from Craig Kaplan at Texas A&M University.
Terms and licenses: Academic/Nonprofit Terms; Industry Terms: Not Available to Industry
How to cite: CPH3487 (YCp LEU2 Rpb1 S1493A) was a gift from Chris Hill (Addgene plasmid # 91809 ; http://n2t.net/addgene:91809 ; RRID:Addgene_91809)
