[The description below was written by a language model from this plasmid's Addgene catalogue record and pLannotate feature annotations shown in this document.]
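Description:
CPH3487 (YCp LEU2 Rpb1 S1493A) is a centromeric yeast expression plasmid built on the pRS315 shuttle backbone. It carries the S. cerevisiae RPO21 gene, better known as RPB1, which encodes the largest, catalytic subunit of RNA polymerase II. In yeast the plasmid is maintained at low, roughly single-copy levels by a CEN6/ARS element and is selected through the LEU2 auxotrophic marker expressed from its own promoter. In E. coli it replicates from a ColE1/pUC-type origin and is selected with ampicillin through the β-lactamase gene. The backbone also retains an f1 phage origin, remnants of the lacZα/lac promoter region, and T7 and T3 promoters flanking the cloning site.

The insert was cloned between SphI and XhoI sites and is driven by the endogenous RPB1 promoter, with the native 3′ untranslated region also added to the backbone, so expression should approximate the chromosomal gene. The coding sequence carries a serine-to-alanine substitution at residue 1493, which removes a potential phosphorylation site. The associated publication concerns recruitment of Spt6 to the doubly phosphorylated Pol II linker, which suggests the mutant is used to test the contribution of this residue, although the record states the purpose only as yeast expression of the mutant protein. The feature table annotates RPO21 as a partial match and also detects the neighbouring SCM3 open reading frame upstream, apparently carried in with the genomic promoter fragment. The sequenced record is 13,203 nt, slightly longer than the 12,970 bp catalogued. The plasmid is recorded as derived in part from pCK859.
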