Features (pLannotate 1.2.2; 23 found; start..end, strand, type, name):
    187..775     -  rep_origin     ori: high-copy-number ColE1/pMB1/pBR322/pUC origin of replication
    946..1806    -  CDS            AmpR: β-lactamase; bla; confers resistance to ampicillin, carbenicillin, and related antibiotics
   1807..1911    -  promoter       AmpR promoter: bla
   1948..2451    +  misc_feature   CEN/ARS: S. cerevisiae CEN6 centromere fused to an autonomously replicating sequence
   2520..2555    +  CDS            rop (fragment): Rop protein, which maintains plasmids at low copy number; rop
   2657..2707    +  misc_feature   bom (fragment): basis of mobility region from pBR322
   2706..2822    +  CDS            NFS1 (fragment): NFS1_YEAST - Also known as SPL1 From Saccharomyces cerevisiae (strain ATCC 204508 / S288c) (Baker's yeast).
   3184..4278    -  CDS            LEU2: 3-isopropylmalate dehydrogenase, required for leucine biosynthesis; S. cerevisiae LEU2; yeast auxotrophic marker
   4279..4686    -  promoter       LEU2 promoter: S. cerevisiae LEU2
   4826..4903    -  CDS            YO192_YEAST (fragment): Experimental evidence at protein level: Swiss-Prot protein existence level 1. From Saccharomyces cerevisiae (strain ATCC 204508 / S288c) (Baker's yeast).
   4934..4986    +  misc_feature   bom (fragment): basis of mobility region from pBR322
   5014..5442    -  rep_origin     f1 ori (sequence partly withheld): f1 bacteriophage origin of replication; arrow indicates direction of (+) strand synthesis
   5446..5603    -  CDS            lacZα (fragment): LacZα fragment of β-galactosidase; lacZ fragment
   5606..5624    +  promoter       T7 promoter: promoter for bacteriophage T7 RNA polymerase
   5744..6412    +  CDS            SCM3: SCM3_YEAST - Experimental evidence at protein level: Swiss-Prot protein existence level 1. From Saccharomyces cerevisiae (strain ATCC 204508 / S288c) (Baker's yeast).
   7229..11842   +  CDS            RPO21 (fragment): RPB1_YEAST - Also known as RPB1, RPB220, SUA8. Experimental evidence at protein level: Swiss-Prot protein existence level 1. DNA-dependent RNA polymerase catalyzes the transcription of DNA into RNA using the four ribonucleoside triphosphates as substrates. Largest and catalytic component of RNA polymerase II which synthesizes mRNA precursors and many functional non-coding RNAs. Forms the polymerase active center together with the second largest subunit. Pol II is the central component of the basal RNA polymerase II transcription machinery. During a transcription cycle, Pol II, general transcri
  12673..12693   +  misc_feature   MCS (fragment): pBluescript multiple cloning site
  12705..12723   -  promoter       T3 promoter: promoter for bacteriophage T3 RNA polymerase
  12766..12788   -  protein_bind   lac operator (fragment): The lac repressor binds to the lac operator to inhibit transcription in E. coli. This inhibition can be relieved by adding lactose or isopropyl-β-D-thiogalactopyranoside (IPTG). lac repressor encoded by lacI
  12792..12822   -  promoter       lac promoter: promoter for the E. coli lac operon
  12837..12858   -  protein_bind   CAP binding site: CAP binding activates transcription in the presence of cAMP. E. coli catabolite activator protein
  12871..12963   -  CDS            lacI (fragment): lac repressor; lacI; The lac repressor binds to the lac operator to inhibit transcription in E. coli. This inhibition can be relieved by adding lactose or isopropyl-β-D-thiogalactopyranoside (IPTG).
  13146..13203   -  rep_origin     ori (fragment): high-copy-number ColE1/pMB1/pBR322/pUC origin of replication
>Addgene plasmid #91809 | CPH3487 (YCp LEU2 Rpb1 S1493A) | addgene full sequence | sequence record 181060 | Addgene NGS Result
GCGCTCTTCCGCTTCCTCGCTCACTGACTCGCTGCGCTCGGTCGTTCGGCTGCGGCGAGCGGTATCAGCT
CACTCAAAGGCGGTAATACGGTTATCCACAGAATCAGGGGATAACGCAGGAAAGAACATGTGAGCAAAAG
GCCAGCAAAAGGCCAGGAACCGTAAAAAGGCCGCGTTGCTGGCGTTTTTCCATAGGCTCCGCCCCCCTGA
CGAGCATCACAAAAATCGACGCTCAAGTCAGAGGTGGCGAAACCCGACAGGACTATAAAGATACCAGGCG
TTTCCCCCTGGAAGCTCCCTCGTGCGCTCTCCTGTTCCGACCCTGCCGCTTACCGGATACCTGTCCGCCT
TTCTCCCTTCGGGAAGCGTGGCGCTTTCTCATAGCTCACGCTGTAGGTATCTCAGTTCGGTGTAGGTCGT
TCGCTCCAAGCTGGGCTGTGTGCACGAACCCCCCGTTCAGCCCGACCGCTGCGCCTTATCCGGTAACTAT
CGTCTTGAGTCCAACCCGGTAAGACACGACTTATCGCCACTGGCAGCAGCCACTGGTAACAGGATTAGCA
GAGCGAGGTATGTAGGCGGTGCTACAGAGTTCTTGAAGTGGTGGCCTAACTACGGCTACACTAGAAGAAC
AGTATTTGGTATCTGCGCTCTGCTGAAGCCAGTTACCTTCGGAAAAAGAGTTGGTAGCTCTTGATCCGGC
AAACAAACCACCGCTGGTAGCGGTGGTTTTTTTGTTTGCAAGCAGCAGATTACGCGCAGAAAAAAAGGAT
CTCAAGAAGATCCTTTGATCTTTTCTACGGGGTCTGACGCTCAGTGGAACGAAAACTCACGTTAAGGGAT
TTTGGTCATGAGATTATCAAAAAGGATCTTCACCTAGATCCTTTTAAATTAAAAATGAAGTTTTAAATCA
ATCTAAAGTATATATGAGTAAACTTGGTCTGACAGTTACCAATGCTTAATCAGTGAGGCACCTATCTCAG
CGATCTGTCTATTTCGTTCATCCATAGTTGCCTGACTCCCCGTCGTGTAGATAACTACGATACGGGAGGG
CTTACCATCTGGCCCCAGTGCTGCAATGATACCGCGAGACCCACGCTCACCGGCTCCAGATTTATCAGCA
ATAAACCAGCCAGCCGGAAGGGCCGAGCGCAGAAGTGGTCCTGCAACTTTATCCGCCTCCATCCAGTCTA
TTAATTGTTGCCGGGAAGCTAGAGTAAGTAGTTCGCCAGTTAATAGTTTGCGCAACGTTGTTGCCATTGC
TACAGGCATCGTGGTGTCACGCTCGTCGTTTGGTATGGCTTCATTCAGCTCCGGTTCCCAACGATCAAGG
CGAGTTACATGATCCCCCATGTTGTGCAAAAAAGCGGTTAGCTCCTTCGGTCCTCCGATCGTTGTCAGAA
GTAAGTTGGCCGCAGTGTTATCACTCATGGTTATGGCAGCACTGCATAATTCTCTTACTGTCATGCCATC
CGTAAGATGCTTTTCTGTGACTGGTGAGTACTCAACCAAGTCATTCTGAGAATAGTGTATGCGGCGACCG
AGTTGCTCTTGCCCGGCGTCAATACGGGATAATACCGCGCCACATAGCAGAACTTTAAAAGTGCTCATCA
TTGGAAAACGTTCTTCGGGGCGAAAACTCTCAAGGATCTTACCGCTGTTGAGATCCAGTTCGATGTAACC
CACTCGTGCACCCAACTGATCTTCAGCATCTTTTACTTTCACCAGCGTTTCTGGGTGAGCAAAAACAGGA
AGGCAAAATGCCGCAAAAAAGGGAATAAGGGCGACACGGAAATGTTGAATACTCATACTCTTCCTTTTTC
AATATTATTGAAGCATTTATCAGGGTTATTGTCTCATGAGCGGATACATATTTGAATGTATTTAGAAAAA
TAAACAAATAGGGGTTCCGCGCACATTTCCCCGAAAAGTGCCACCTGGGTCCTTTTCATCACGTGCTATA
AAAATAATTATAATTTAAATTTTTTAATATAAATATATAAATTAAAAATAGAAAGTAAAAAAAGAAATTA
AAGAAAAAATAGTTTTTGTTTTCCGAAGATGTAAAAGACTCTAGGGGGATCGCCAACAAATACTACCTTT
TATCTTGCTCTTCCTGCTCTCAGGTATTAATGCCGAATTGTTTCATCTTGTCTGTGTAGAAGACCACACA
CGAAAATCCTGTGATTTTACATTTTACTTATCGTTAATCGAATGTATATCTATTTAATCTGCTTTTCTTG
TCTAATAAATATATATGTAAAGTACGCTTTTTGTTGAAATTTTTTAAACCTTTGTTTATTTTTTTTTCTT
CATTCCGTAACTCTTCTACCTTCTTTATTTACTTTCTAAAATCCAAATACAAAACATAAAAATAAATAAA
CACAGAGTAAATTCCCAAATTATTCCATCATTAAAAGATACGAGGCGCGTGTAAGTTACAGGCAAGCGAT
CCGTCCTAAGAAACCATTATTATCATGACATTAACCTATAAAAATAGGCGTATCACGAGGCCCTTTCGTC
TCGCGCGTTTCGGTGATGACGGTGAAAACCTCTGACACATGCAGCTCCCGGAGACGGTCACAGCTTGTCT
GTAAGCGGATGCCGGGAGCAGACAAGCCCGTCAGGGCGCGTCAGCGGGTGTTGGCGGGTGTCGGGGCTGG
CTTAACTATGCGGCATCAGAGCAGATTGTACTGAGAGTGCACCATATCGACTACGTCGTTAAGGCCGTTT
CTGACAGAGTAAAATTCTTGAGGGAACTTTCACCATTATGGGAAATGGTTCAAGAAGGTATTGACTTAAA
CTCCATCAAATGGTCAGGTCATTGAGTGTTTTTTATTTGTTGTATTTTTTTTTTTTTAGAGAAAATCCTC
CAATATATAAATTAGGAATCATAGTTTCATGATTTTCTGTTACACCTAACTTTTTGTGTGGTGCCCTCCT
CCTTGTCAATATTAATGTTAAAGTGCAATTCTTTTTCCTTATCACGTTGAGCCATTAGTATCAATTTGCT
TACCTGTATTCCTTTACATCCTCCTTTTTCTCCTTCTTGATAAATGTATGTAGATTGCGTATATAGTTTC
GTCTACCCTATGAACATATTCCATTTTGTAATTTCGTGTCGTTTCTATTATGAATTTCATTTATAAAGTT
TATGTACAAATATCATAAAAAAAGAGAATCTTTTTAAGCAAGGATTTTCTTAACTTCTTCGGCGACAGCA
TCACCGACTTCGGTGGTACTGTTGGAACCACCTAAATCACCAGTTCTGATACCTGCATCCAAAACCTTTT
TAACTGCATCTTCAATGGCCTTACCTTCTTCAGGCAAGTTCAATGACAATTTCAACATCATTGCAGCAGA
CAAGATAGTGGCGATAGGGTTGACCTTATTCTTTGGCAAATCTGGAGCAGAACCGTGGCATGGTTCGTAC
AAACCAAATGCGGTGTTCTTGTCTGGCAAAGAGGCCAAGGACGCAGATGGCAACAAACCCAAGGAACCTG
GGATAACGGAGGCTTCATCGGAGATGATATCACCAAACATGTTGCTGGTGATTATAATACCATTTAGGTG
GGTTGGGTTCTTAACTAGGATCATGGCGGCAGAATCAATCAATTGATGTTGAACCTTCAATGTAGGGAAT
TCGTTCTTGATGGTTTCCTCCACAGTTTTTCTCCATAATCTTGAAGAGGCCAAAACATTAGCTTTATCCA
AGGACCAAATAGGCAATGGTGGCTCATGTTGTAGGGCCATGAAAGCGGCCATTCTTGTGATTCTTTGCAC
TTCTGGAACGGTGTATTGTTCACTATCCCAAGCGACACCATCACCATCGTCTTCCTTTCTCTTACCAAAG
TAAATACCTCCCACTAATTCTCTGACAACAACGAAGTCAGTACCTTTAGCAAATTGTGGCTTGATTGGAG
ATAAGTCTAAAAGAGAGTCGGATGCAAAGTTACATGGTCTTAAGTTGGCGTACAATTGAAGTTCTTTACG
GATTTTTAGTAAACCTTGTTCAGGTCTAACACTACCGGTACCCCATTTAGGACCACCCACAGCACCTAAC
AAAACGGCATCAGCCTTCTTGGAGGCTTCCAGCGCCTCATCTGGAAGTGGAACACCTGTAGCATCGATAG
CAGCACCACCAATTAAATGATTTTCGAAATCGAACTTGACATTGGAACGAACATCAGAAATAGCTTTAAG
AACCTTAATGGCTTCGGCTGTGATTTCTTGACCAACGTGGTCACCTGGCAAAACGACGATCTTCTTAGGG
GCAGACATTAGAATGGTATATCCTTGAAATATATATATATATATTGCTGAAATGTAAAAGGTAAGAAAAG
TTAGAAAGTAAGACGATTGCTAACCACCTATTGGAAAAAACAATAGGTCCTTAAATAATATTGTCAACTT
CAAGTATTGTGATGCAAGCATTTAGTCATGAACGCTTCTCTATTCTATATGAAAAGCCGGTTCCGGCGCT
CTCACCTTTCCTTTTTCTCCCAATTTTTCAGTTGAAAAAGGTATATGCGTCAGGCGACCTCTGAAATTAA
CAAAAAATTTCCAGTCATCGAATTTGATTCTGTGCGATAGCGCCCCTGTGTGTTCTCGTTATGTTGAGGA
AAAAAATAATGGTTGCTAAGAGATTCGAACTCTTGCATCTTACGATACCTGAGTATTCCCACAGTTAACT
GCGGTCAAGATATTTCTTGAATCAGGCGCCTTAGACCGCTCGGCCAAACAACCAATTACTTGTTGAGAAA
TAGAGTATAATTATCCTATAAATATAACGTTTTTGAACACACATGAACAAGGAAGTACAGGACAATTGAT
TTTGAAGAGAATGTGGATTTTGATGTAATTGTTGGGATTCCATTTTTAATAAGGCAATAATATTAGGTAT
GTAGATATACTAGAAGTTCTCCTCGACCGGTCGATATGCGGTGTGAAATACCGCACAGATGCGTAAGGAG
AAAATACCGCATCAGGAAATTGTAAGCGTTAATATTTTGTTAAAATTCGCGTTAAATTTTTGTTAAATCA
GCTCATTTTTTAACCAATAGGCCGAAATCGGCAAAATCCCTTATAAATCAAAAGAATAGACCGAGATAGG
GT
[37 nt withheld, positions 5113-5149]
AAAGAACGTGGACTCCAACGTCAAAGG
[49 nt withheld, positions 5177-5225]
T
[91 nt withheld, positions 5227-5317]
G
[124 nt withheld, positions 5319-5442]
CCATTCGCCATTCAGGCTGCGCAACTGTTGGGAAGGGCGATCGGTGCGGGCCTCTTCGCTATTACGCCAG
CTGGCGAAAGGGGGATGTGCTGCAAGGCGATTAAGTTGGGTAACGCCAGGGTTTTCCCAGTCACGACGTT
GTAAAACGACGGCCAGTGAATTGTAATACGACTCACTATAGGGCGAATTGGAGCTCTTGGGAAGCTTCAG
TACCGCGATTTTTCAGCTAATGGATCAGATGATATATAAACAAAAAGTGGGATACAGCATATCGACGCCT
CCACTACAAATTAACAGAAGGATGAAAACCAATAAGAAAATTTCTAAAAGAAGAAGCCTGAAAAATCTCC
ATGGTGCCTTAAAAGGACTATTGAAAGAGTCCGGCAAGAAGAGTGAGTCCAAAATACGAAAACATAGCGA
TTGCAATCCTGTTCATCGAGTATATCCGCCAAATATCGAAAAACGGAAGACCAAAAAGGACGATGGAATT
TCACGGCCAATTGCTGAAAGAAATGGTCATGTGTATATAATGTCCAAGGAAAACCACATCATCCCTAAAC
TAACCGATGATGAAGTCATGGAGCGCCACAAACTAGCAGACGAAAACATGAGAAAAGTGTGGTCCAACAT
CATAAGCAAATACGAGTCTATTGAAGAACAAGGAGACCTCGTAGACCTGAAAACTGGTGAAATAGTTGAA
GATAATGGGCATATCAAGACGCTGACGGCCAACAACAGCACGAAAGATAAAAGAACAAAATACACAAGCG
TGCTCAGAGACATTATCGACATCAGCGACGAGGAAGATGGTGATAAAAATGATGAATATACTCTTTGGGC
TAACGATAGCGAGGCAAGCGATTCAGAGGTGGATGCTGACAACGACACTGAAGAGGAAAAAGACGAGAAA
TTGATAGACGCAGATTTCAAGAAGTACGAGGCCAAACTCTCGAAAAGGATATTACGAGATTAAGGTGCTA
AAATGCCGTATATTCGAATTTCATTACCATCAGAATATATATATATATATATGAGTCTATATTAGGGACT
ATCATACGGTAACCCGGACCTCCATTACCCGCATGACTTTACTCACTAAAGACGATTGTCGGTTTTAAAC
ATTTTTTTTTTTTCATTTCGACCGTCGGTTCTCCTTAGTTTGTTCAGTGGCAACAAGTGGACAAACAAGA
AGAGCGTGCAGCACCATTCACCGCCAGCTTTGTATCGTCCTTTAGAGTGCAGCAAGAACATTAATTGCTC
TCACAGAGGTATCATAAGAACATCCGATTCGTTCATTAACTGAAATCATATCTGTGTTGTTCTGATCGAC
TCTCTTTGTTAGTTTTATCTTCCATTTTTTTTTATTCCTTTCATTTTCCAATAAAATTTGAACAGGATCG
ATATAAACAGATAAAAACCCTCCAAAGTTAACCATTTGTTTATATTTGCTTTTCTGCATAAGTTTTCCTA
GCGAATTCCCTGATCAACTTTCAAGGAAAACTAAAACTACTGTATTATAAGAGGTTTTTTTTTTCATTCC
AGATTAATTTTGAAATACGATATCCTCAAGTTTATCTACCAGAATATTTGACTAAGAAATCAAACTCTGT
TAATAATAATATAATTATAAAAACCTCAACTAGAAACTCCAAAAAAAAAAATTTACCATTTTTTACTTTC
TATCCTTGTTAACCAAATTTCAAAAAAATTTTACCTTTTCTTTTTCCAGAAGAGGGACCAATCATAAAGA
TAGCAATAACACTTTACCCCAAAATATAAATCAGACATGGTAGGACAACAGTATTCTAGTGCTCCACTCC
GTACAGTAAAAGAGGTCCAATTCGGTCTTTTCTCACCTGAAGAAGTTAGAGCAATCAGTGTGGCCAAAAT
TAGATTTCCAGAGACAATGGATGAAACCCAGACGAGAGCGAAAATTGGTGGTCTAAACGACCCTAGGTTA
GGCTCTATTGATCGTAATCTGAAGTGTCAAACTTGTCAAGAGGGTATGAACGAATGTCCTGGTCATTTTG
GTCACATAGATTTAGCAAAACCTGTATTTCATGTTGGTTTTATTGCCAAAATTAAGAAAGTATGTGAGTG
TGTCTGTATGCACTGTGGTAAGCTATTACTGGATGAACATAATGAATTAATGAGACAAGCTCTAGCAATC
AAAGACAGTAAAAAAAGGTTTGCTGCAATTTGGACTTTATGTAAAACAAAAATGGTCTGCGAAACAGATG
TCCCTTCTGAAGATGATCCTACTCAGCTCGTATCAAGGGGAGGTTGTGGTAATACACAGCCTACAATTCG
TAAGGATGGGTTGAAATTAGTTGGTAGTTGGAAAAAAGATAGAGCCACGGGGGATGCGGATGAACCAGAA
CTAAGAGTTTTAAGTACGGAGGAAATCTTGAATATTTTTAAGCATATCTCAGTAAAAGACTTCACTAGTT
TGGGTTTCAACGAAGTTTTTTCTCGTCCAGAATGGATGATTTTAACATGCCTTCCTGTCCCACCACCACC
GGTGCGTCCATCCATTTCCTTCAATGAATCTCAAAGAGGTGAGGATGATTTAACCTTTAAACTTGCTGAT
ATTTTAAAAGCTAATATTAGTTTGGAAACACTAGAGCATAACGGTGCTCCACATCATGCTATTGAAGAAG
CAGAGAGTTTATTACAATTTCATGTTGCCACTTATATGGATAATGATATTGCTGGTCAACCACAAGCTCT
GCAGAAGTCCGGCCGTCCCGTTAAATCTATTCGTGCTCGTTTGAAGGGTAAAGAGGGTCGTATCAGAGGT
AATTTAATGGGTAAGCGTGTGGATTTTTCGGCAAGAACTGTTATTTCTGGTGATCCTAATTTGGAATTAG
ACCAAGTCGGTGTTCCAAAATCTATTGCCAAGACTTTAACATACCCAGAAGTGGTCACACCATATAACAT
AGATCGTCTGACGCAACTTGTTAGGAATGGACCAAATGAGCACCCCGGTGCCAAATACGTCATTCGTGAT
AGCGGAGACCGTATAGATTTAAGATACAGTAAAAGGGCAGGTGATATTCAATTACAGTATGGGTGGAAAG
TTGAACGTCATATTATGGACAATGATCCAGTTTTATTCAACCGTCAACCTTCGTTGCACAAAATGTCCAT
GATGGCCCACAGAGTAAAAGTTATTCCATATTCTACATTTAGATTGAATTTGTCCGTTACATCTCCATAC
AATGCCGATTTCGACGGTGACGAAATGAATCTTCACGTTCCTCAGTCTGAGGAAACAAGGGCGGAACTTT
CTCAATTATGTGCTGTTCCTCTGCAAATTGTTTCACCACAATCTAACAAACCTTGTATGGGTATTGTTCA
AGATACTTTGTGTGGTATTCGTAAACTGACATTAAGAGATACATTTATAGAACTTGATCAAGTTTTGAAT
ATGCTTTATTGGGTTCCAGATTGGGATGGTGTTATTCCGACACCTGCAATTATCAAGCCCAAACCTTTGT
GGTCCGGTAAACAAATCTTGTCTGTGGCTATCCCAAACGGTATTCATTTACAACGTTTTGATGAGGGCAC
TACTCTGCTTTCTCCAAAGGATAATGGTATGCTTATTATTGACGGTCAAATCATTTTTGGTGTAGTAGAG
AAAAAAACCGTTGGATCCTCCAATGGTGGTTTAATTCATGTTGTTACGAGAGAAAAGGGACCTCAAGTTT
GTGCTAAGTTGTTTGGTAACATACAGAAAGTTGTTAACTTTTGGTTACTACATAATGGGTTTTCAACAGG
TATTGGTGATACCATTGCGGACGGCCCAACAATGAGGGAAATTACAGAGACAATTGCAGAGGCTAAAAAG
AAAGTTTTGGATGTTACGAAAGAAGCCCAGGCAAACTTATTGACTGCTAAACATGGTATGACTCTCCGTG
AGTCTTTTGAGGATAACGTTGTTCGGTTCCTAAATGAAGCAAGAGATAAGGCAGGTCGTTTAGCTGAAGT
CAATTTGAAAGATTTGAACAATGTGAAACAAATGGTTATGGCAGGTTCCAAGGGTTCATTTATTAATATC
GCGCAAATGTCAGCTTGTGTAGGACAGCAATCTGTTGAAGGTAAACGTATTGCTTTTGGGTTCGTTGATC
GTACCTTACCTCATTTCTCTAAAGATGATTACTCCCCAGAGTCTAAAGGTTTTGTTGAGAACTCATATTT
GAGAGGTTTGACCCCACAAGAATTTTTTTTCCATGCAATGGGTGGTCGTGAAGGTCTTATCGATACCGCC
GTCAAAACAGCCGAAACAGGTTATATTCAACGTCGTTTAGTGAAAGCTCTAGAAGATATCATGGTTCATT
ACGATAACACCACAAGAAACTCATTGGGTAACGTTATTCAGTTTATTTATGGTGAAGATGGTATGGATGC
TGCGCATATTGAAAAGCAATCGCTAGATACTATTGGTGGCTCCGATGCAGCTTTTGAAAAGAGATACAGA
GTTGATTTATTGAATACAGACCATACCCTTGATCCCTCACTATTGGAATCCGGATCTGAGATACTTGGCG
ATTTGAAACTTCAAGTTCTCCTGGATGAAGAATACAAACAATTAGTGAAAGATCGTAAATTTTTGAGGGA
AGTTTTTGTTGATGGTGAAGCAAACTGGCCATTACCAGTCAACATAAGACGTATTATTCAAAATGCTCAA
CAAACTTTCCACATAGATCATACGAAACCATCTGATTTAACAATCAAAGACATCGTTCTTGGTGTAAAGG
ATTTGCAAGAAAACTTATTAGTGTTGCGTGGTAAGAATGAAATTATACAAAATGCCCAGCGAGATGCAGT
TACATTGTTCTGCTGTTTATTACGTTCCCGTTTGGCCACACGTAGAGTTCTACAAGAGTACAGACTAACA
AAACAGGCATTCGATTGGGTATTAAGTAATATCGAGGCACAATTCCTCCGTTCTGTTGTTCACCCTGGTG
AAATGGTTGGTGTTCTAGCAGCCCAATCCATTGGTGAACCAGCCACACAAATGACCCTTAACACCTTCCA
TTTTGCTGGTGTTGCTTCCAAAAAAGTTACTTCTGGTGTCCCCCGTTTAAAGGAAATTTTGAATGTGGCC
AAAAACATGAAAACCCCTTCCTTGACTGTATACTTAGAGCCCGGGCATGCTGCCGATCAAGAACAAGCGA
AGTTGATCAGATCTGCTATCGAGCATACCACTTTAAAGAGTGTCACTATTGCTTCAGAAATTTACTATGA
TCCTGATCCACGTTCCACAGTTATTCCAGAAGATGAAGAAATTATCCAACTTCATTTCTCATTATTGGAT
GAAGAGGCTGAACAATCTTTTGACCAACAATCACCTTGGTTATTACGTCTGGAACTGGATCGTGCAGCAA
TGAATGATAAAGACTTAACAATGGGTCAGGTTGGTGAAAGAATCAAGCAAACATTCAAAAATGATTTGTT
TGTTATCTGGTCTGAAGACAACGATGAGAAGTTGATCATCCGTTGTCGTGTTGTTCGTCCAAAGTCACTA
GATGCTGAGACTGAAGCAGAAGAAGATCATATGTTGAAGAAAATTGAGAACACAATGTTAGAGAATATTA
CATTACGTGGTGTAGAGAACATCGAGCGTGTTGTCATGATGAAATATGACCGTAAAGTACCAAGTCCAAC
TGGTGAATACGTTAAGGAACCTGAATGGGTGTTGGAAACAGATGGTGTTAACTTATCTGAAGTTATGACT
GTTCCTGGTATCGACCCAACCAGAATCTATACCAACTCCTTCATTGATATAATGGAAGTTCTAGGTATTG
AAGCTGGTCGTGCAGCCTTGTATAAAGAAGTTTACAATGTTATTGCTTCTGATGGTTCGTATGTTAACTA
CCGTCATATGGCTTTGTTAGTCGATGTTATGACAACCCAAGGTGGCTTAACTTCTGTTACTCGTCATGGT
TTCAACAGATCAAATACAGGTGCCTTAATGAGATGTTCATTTGAAGAAACTGTCGAAATTTTGTTTGAAG
CTGGTGCTTCAGCCGAATTAGATGATTGTCGTGGTGTTTCGGAAAATGTCATTCTTGGTCAAATGGCTCC
AATCGGTACCGGTGCATTTGATGTGATGATCGATGAGGAGTCACTGGTAAAATACATGCCAGAACAAAAA
ATAACTGAGATTGAAGACGGACAAGATGGTGGCGTCACACCATACAGTAACGAAAGTGGTTTGGTCAATG
CAGATCTTGACGTTAAAGATGAGCTAATGTTTGCACCTCTGGTTGATTCGGGTTCAAATGACGCTATGGC
TGGAGGATTTACAGCGTACGGTGGTGCTGATTATGGTGAAGCCACGTCTCCATTTGGTGCTTATGGTGAA
GCACCTACATCTCCCGGATTTGGAGTCTCCTCACCAGGCTTTTCTCCAACTTCCCCAACATACTCTCCTA
CCTCTCCAGCGTACTCACCAACATCACCATCGTACTCACCAACATCACCATCGTACTCGCCAACATCACC
ATCGTACTCACCTACATCACCATCGTATTCACCAACGTCACCATCATATTCGCCAACGTCACCATCATAT
TCGCCAACGTCGCCATCGTATTCTCCAACGTCACCATCGTATTCGCCAACGTCGCCTTCCTACTCTCCCA
CGTCGCCAAGCTACAGCCCTACGTCTCCTTCTTATTCTCCTACATCTCCATCATACTCTCCTACGTCACC
AAGTTACAGCCCAACGTCACCAAGTTACAGCCCAACGTCTCCAGCCTATTCCCCAACATCACCAAGTTAT
AGTCCTACATCGCCTTCATACTCTCCAACATCACCATCCTATTCCCCAACATCACCTTCTTACTCTCCCA
CCTCTCCAAACTATAGCCCTACTTCACCTTCTTACTCCCCAACATCTCCAGGCTACAGCCCAGGATCTCC
TGCATATTCTCCAAAGCAAGACGAACAAAAGCATAATGAAAATGAAAATTCCAGATGATATAGTATATCA
TCCTTACGTATTTGACGTTATTACATTATATATAGTTTCTCAAATAATATTTCTAGTTTATTTTTGTATC
ATAATAAAAACGTATACCAAATATACCATTATTTTTCATAGCATTATGGTAGGGATAGGGAATCAAGTAA
CTAATTTATATCCGCAGAGCATTGGGAAAACCAACGGCGCTAGTAAATGCATTTAAATTACGTCCGTCCA
ACTTCTAAGCTTAAGGGTTTCTCGAGGGGGGGCCCGGTACCAGCTTTTGTTCCCTTTAGTGAGGGTTAAT
TTCGAGCTTGGCGTAATCATGGTCATAGCTGTTTCCTGTGTGAAATTGTTATCCGCTCACAATTCCACAC
AACATACGAGCCGGAAGCATAAAGTGTAAAGCCTGGGGTGCCTAATGAGTGAGCTAACTCACATTAATTG
CGTTGCGCTCACTGCCCGCTTTCCAGTCGGGAAACCTGTCGTGCCAGCTGCATTAATGAATCGGCCAACG
CGCGGGGAGAGGCGGTTTGCGTATTGGGCGCTCTTCCGCTTCCTCGCTCACTGACTCGCTGCGCTCGGTC
GTTCGGCTGCGGCGAGCGGTATCAGCTCACTCAAAGGCGGTAATACGGTTATCCACAGAATCAGGGGATA
ACGCAGGAAAGAACATGTGAGCAAAAGGCCAGCAAAAGGCCAGGAACCGTAAAAAGGCCGCGTTGCTGGC
GTTTTTCCATAGGCTCCGCCCCCCTGACGAGCATCACAAAAATCGACGCTCAAGTCAGAGG
